[The description below was written by a language model from this plasmid's Addgene catalogue record and pLannotate feature annotations shown in this document.]
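Description:
pc3XB-ZF50 is a mammalian expression-type plasmid built on pc3XB, a modified version of Invitrogen's pcDNA3, and it serves as an archival carrier for a single engineered zinc finger module. It is one component of the Zinc Finger Consortium Modular Assembly Kit v1.0. The roughly 90 bp ZF50 insert encodes one zinc finger derived from the Sangamo module set that is recorded as recognising the DNA triplet GTT. The module sits between XbaI and BamHI sites, both of which are preserved, so that it can be excised and joined with other fingers from the kit to build multi-finger arrays by restriction-based modular assembly. Such arrays are intended for constructing zinc finger nucleases with chosen target specificities.

The annotated sequence (about 5.5 kb) shows the standard pcDNA3 architecture. A CMV immediate early enhancer and promoter, followed by a T7 promoter that also serves as the sequencing primer site, lie upstream of the cloning region, and a bovine growth hormone polyadenylation signal lies downstream. The insert itself was not picked up as a feature, but falls in the unannotated gap between the T7 promoter and the bGH signal. A separate SV40 early promoter drives the neo gene, terminated by an SV40 poly(A) signal, allowing G418 selection in mammalian cells. Propagation in E. coli relies on a high-copy ColE1/pUC-type origin and ampicillin resistance from the bla gene under its own promoter. An f1 origin is also present for single-stranded DNA production. Short matches to an HIV-1 LTR, ble, lacI and lac regulatory elements are fragments and are probably backbone remnants or annotation artefacts rather than functional parts.
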