Addgene plasmid #13149: pc3XB-ZF50
Depositing lab: Keith Joung. Depositing organization: Massachusetts General Hospital. Publication: Standardized reagents and protocols for engineering zinc finger nucleases by modular assembly. Wright DA, Thibodeau-Beganny S, Sander JD, Winfrey RJ, Hirsh AS, Eichtinger M, Fu F, Porteus MH, Dobbs D, Voytas DF, Joung JK. Nat Protoc. 2006;1(3):1637-52. doi: 10.1038/nprot.2006.259 PubMed 17406455.
Backbone
  Vector backbone: pc3XB
  Backbone manufacturer: Modified Invitrogen pcDNA3
  Backbone size w/o insert (bp): 5400
  Vector type: Mammalian Expression
  Selectable markers: Neomycin (select with G418)
Growth in bacteria
  Bacterial resistance: Ampicillin, 100 μg/mL
  Growth temperature: 37°C
  Growth strain: XL1 Blue
  Copy number: High Copy
Gene/Insert
  Gene/Insert name: ZF50
  Insert size (bp): 90
  Cloning method: Restriction Enzyme; 5′ cloning site XbaI (not destroyed); 3′ cloning site BamHI (not destroyed)
  Sequencing primers: 5′ T7
Terms and licenses: Academic/Nonprofit Terms; Industry Terms: Not Available to Industry
Depositor comments: Part of the Zinc Finger Consortium Modular Assembly Kit v1.0. Finger protein sequence: PGEKKFACPECPKRFMQSSALTRHIKTH. Target DNA sequence: GTT. This zinc finger is derived from the Sangamo module set.
How to cite: pc3XB-ZF50 was a gift from Keith Joung (Addgene plasmid # 13149 ; http://n2t.net/addgene:13149 ; RRID:Addgene_13149)
