Features (pLannotate 1.2.2; 19 found; start..end, strand, type, name):
     28..80      -  misc_feature   bom (fragment): basis of mobility region from pBR322
    235..614     +  enhancer       CMV enhancer: human cytomegalovirus immediate early enhancer
    615..818     +  promoter       CMV promoter: human cytomegalovirus (CMV) immediate early promoter
    814..847     +  LTR            5' LTR (truncated) (fragment): truncated 5' long terminal repeat (LTR) from HIV-1
    863..881     +  promoter       T7 promoter: promoter for bacteriophage T7 RNA polymerase
   1062..1286    +  polyA_signal   bGH poly(A) signal: bovine growth hormone polyadenylation signal
   1290..1311    +  promoter       SV40 promoter (fragment): SV40 enhancer and early promoter
   1332..1760    +  rep_origin     f1 ori (sequence partly withheld): f1 bacteriophage origin of replication; arrow indicates direction of (+) strand synthesis
   1774..2103    +  promoter       SV40 promoter: SV40 enhancer and early promoter
   2174..2965    +  CDS            neo: KKA2_KLEPN - Also known as kan, nptII. Experimental evidence at protein level: Swiss-Prot protein existence level 1. Resistance to kanamycin, neomycin, paromomycin, ribostamycin, butirosin and gentamicin B. From Klebsiella pneumoniae.
   2989..3147    +  CDS            ble (fragment): BLE_KLEPN - Experimental evidence at protein level: Swiss-Prot protein existence level 1. Binding protein with a strong affinity to the bleomycin family of antibiotics. Binds to CL990; an antimitotic-antibiotic compound. From Klebsiella pneumoniae.
   3142..3263    +  polyA_signal   SV40 poly(A) signal: SV40 polyadenylation signal
   3336..3352    -  protein_bind   lac operator: The lac repressor binds to the lac operator to inhibit transcription in E. coli. This inhibition can be relieved by adding lactose or isopropyl-β-D-thiogalactopyranoside (IPTG). lac repressor encoded by lacI
   3360..3390    -  promoter       lac promoter: promoter for the E. coli lac operon
   3405..3426    -  protein_bind   CAP binding site: CAP binding activates transcription in the presence of cAMP. E. coli catabolite activator protein
   3439..3531    -  CDS            lacI (fragment): lac repressor; lacI; The lac repressor binds to the lac operator to inhibit transcription in E. coli. This inhibition can be relieved by adding lactose or isopropyl-β-D-thiogalactopyranoside (IPTG).
   3714..4299    -  rep_origin     ori: high-copy-number ColE1/pMB1/pBR322/pUC origin of replication
   4470..5330    -  CDS            AmpR: β-lactamase; bla; confers resistance to ampicillin, carbenicillin, and related antibiotics
   5331..5435    -  promoter       AmpR promoter: bla
>Addgene plasmid #13149 | pc3XB-ZF50 | depositor full sequence | sequence record 7498 | Author sequence
GACGGATCGGGAGATCTCCCGATCCCCTATGGTGCACTCTCAGTACAATCTGCTCTGATGCCGCATAGTT
AAGCCAGTATCTGCTCCCTGCTTGTGTGTTGGAGGTCGCTGAGTAGTGCGCGAGCAAAATTTAAGCTACA
ACAAGGCAAGGCTTGACCGACAATTGCATGAAGAATCTGCTTAGGGTTAGGCGTTTTGCGCTGCTTCGCG
ATGTACGGGCCAGATATACGCGTTGACATTGATTATTGACTAGTTATTAATAGTAATCAATTACGGGGTC
ATTAGTTCATAGCCCATATATGGAGTTCCGCGTTACATAACTTACGGTAAATGGCCCGCCTGGCTGACCG
CCCAACGACCCCCGCCCATTGACGTCAATAATGACGTATGTTCCCATAGTAACGCCAATAGGGACTTTCC
ATTGACGTCAATGGGTGGAGTATTTACGGTAAACTGCCCACTTGGCAGTACATCAAGTGTATCATATGCC
AAGTACGCCCCCTATTGACGTCAATGACGGTAAATGGCCCGCCTGGCATTATGCCCAGTACATGACCTTA
TGGGACTTTCCTACTTGGCAGTACATCTACGTATTAGTCATCGCTATTACCATGGTGATGCGGTTTTGGC
AGTACATCAATGGGCGTGGATAGCGGTTTGACTCACGGGGATTTCCAAGTCTCCACCCCATTGACGTCAA
TGGGAGTTTGTTTTGGCACCAAAATCAACGGGACTTTCCAAAATGTCGTAACAACTCCGCCCCATTGACG
CAAATGGGCGGTAGGCGTGTACGGTGGGAGGTCTATATAAGCAGAGCTCTCTGGCTAACTAGAGAACCCA
CTGCTTACTGGCTTATCGAAATTAATACGACTCACTATAGGGAGACCCAAGCTGGCTAGCGTTTAAACGG
GCCCTCTAGACCCGGGGAGAAGAAATTTGCCTGCCCTGAGTGTCCTAAGCGCTTCATGCAAAGCAGCGCA
CTGACACGTCATATCAAGACCCACACCGGTGGATCCTCTGCACAGTAGTAAGCTTAAGTTTAAACCGCTG
ATCAGCCTCGACTGTGCCTTCTAGTTGCCAGCCATCTGTTGTTTGCCCCTCCCCCGTGCCTTCCTTGACC
CTGGAAGGTGCCACTCCCACTGTCCTTTCCTAATAAAATGAGGAAATTGCATCGCATTGTCTGAGTAGGT
GTCATTCTATTCTGGGGGGTGGGGTGGGGCAGGACAGCAAGGGGGAGGATTGGGAAGACAATAGCAGGCA
TGCTGGGGATGCGGTGGGCTCTATGGCTTCTGAGGCGGAAAGAACCAGCTGGGGCTCTAGGGGGTATCCC
C
[124 nt withheld, positions 1332-1455]
C
[91 nt withheld, positions 1457-1547]
A
[49 nt withheld, positions 1549-1597]
CCTTTGACGTTGGAGTCCACGTTCTTT
[37 nt withheld, positions 1625-1661]
ACCCTATCTCGGTCTATTCTTTTGATTTATAAGGGATTTTGCCGATTTCGGCCTATTGGTTAAAAAATGA
GCTGATTTAACAAAAATTTAACGCGAATTAATTCTGTGGAATGTGTGTCAGTTAGGGTGTGGAAAGTCCC
CAGGCTCCCCAGCAGGCAGAAGTATGCAAAGCATGCATCTCAATTAGTCAGCAACCAGGTGTGGAAAGTC
CCCAGGCTCCCCAGCAGGCAGAAGTATGCAAAGCATGCATCTCAATTAGTCAGCAACCATAGTCCCGCCC
CTAACTCCGCCCATCCCGCCCCTAACTCCGCCCAGTTCCGCCCATTCTCCGCCCCATGGCTGACTAATTT
TTTTTATTTATGCAGAGGCCGAGGCCGCCTCTGCCTCTGAGCTATTCCAGAAGTAGTGAGGAGGCTTTTT
TGGAGGCCTAGGCTTTTGCAAAAAGCTCCCGGCCGGGAGCTTGTATATCCATTTTCGGATCTGATCAAGA
GACAGGATGAGGATCGTTTCGCATGATTGAACAAGATGGATTGCACGCAGGTTCTCCGGCCGCTTGGGTG
GAGAGGCTATTCGGCTATGACTGGGCACAACAGACAATCGGCTGCTCTGATGCCGCCGTGTTCCGGCTGT
CAGCGCAGGGGCGCCCGGTTCTTTTTGTCAAGACCGACCTGTCCGGTGCCCTGAATGAACTGCAGGACGA
GGCAGCGCGGCTATCGTGGCTGGCCACGACGGGCGTTCCTTGCGCAGCTGTGCTCGACGTTGTCACTGAA
GCGGGAAGGGACTGGCTGCTATTGGGCGAAGTGCCGGGGCAGGATCTCCTGTCATCTCACCTTGCTCCTG
CCGAGAAAGTATCCATCATGGCTGATGCAATGCGGCGGCTGCATACGCTTGATCCGGCTACCTGCCCATT
CGACCACCAAGCGAAACATCGCATCGAGCGAGCACGTACTCGGATGGAAGCCGGTCTTGTCGATCAGGAT
GATCTGGACGAAGAGCATCAGGGGCTCGCGCCAGCCGAACTGTTCGCCAGGCTCAAGGCGCGCATGCCCG
ACGGCGAGGATCTCGTCGTGACCCATGGCGATGCCTGCTTGCCGAATATCATGGTGGAAAATGGCCGCTT
TTCTGGATTCATCGACTGTGGCCGGCTGGGTGTGGCGGACCGCTATCAGGACATAGCGTTGGCTACCCGT
GATATTGCTGAAGAGCTTGGCGGCGAATGGGCTGACCGCTTCCTCGTGCTTTACGGTATCGCCGCTCCCG
ATTCGCAGCGCATCGCCTTCTATCGCCTTCTTGACGAGTTCTTCTGAGCGGGACTCTGGGGTTCGAAATG
ACCGACCAAGCGACGCCCAACCTGCCATCACGAGATTTCGATTCCACCGCCGCCTTCTATGAAAGGTTGG
GCTTCGGAATCGTTTTCCGGGACGCCGGCTGGATGATCCTCCAGCGCGGGGATCTCATGCTGGAGTTCTT
CGCCCACCCCAACTTGTTTATTGCAGCTTATAATGGTTACAAATAAAGCAATAGCATCACAAATTTCACA
AATAAAGCATTTTTTTCACTGCATTCTAGTTGTGGTTTGTCCAAACTCATCAATGTATCTTATCATGTCT
GTATACCGTCGACCTCTAGCTAGAGCTTGGCGTAATCATGGTCATAGCTGTTTCCTGTGTGAAATTGTTA
TCCGCTCACAATTCCACACAACATACGAGCCGGAAGCATAAAGTGTAAAGCCTGGGGTGCCTAATGAGTG
AGCTAACTCACATTAATTGCGTTGCGCTCACTGCCCGCTTTCCAGTCGGGAAACCTGTCGTGCCAGCTGC
ATTAATGAATCGGCCAACGCGCGGGGAGAGGCGGTTTGCGTATTGGGCGCTCTTCCGCTTCCTCGCTCAC
TGACTCGCTGCGCTCGGTCGTTCGGCTGCGGCGAGCGGTATCAGCTCACTCAAAGGCGGTAATACGGTTA
TCCACAGAATCAGGGGATAACGCAGGAAAGAACATGTGAGCAAAAGGCCAGCAAAAGGCCAGGAACCGTA
AAAAGGCCGCGTTGCTGGCGTTTTTCCATAGGCTCCGCCCCCCTGACGAGCATCACAAAAATCGACGCTC
AAGTCAGAGGTGGCGAAACCCGACAGGACTATAAAGATACCAGGCGTTTCCCCCTGGAAGCTCCCTCGTG
CGCTCTCCTGTTCCGACCCTGCCGCTTACCGGATACCTGTCCGCCTTTCTCCCTTCGGGAAGCGTGGCGC
TTTCTCATAGCTCACGCTGTAGGTATCTCAGTTCGGTGTAGGTCGTTCGCTCCAAGCTGGGCTGTGTGCA
CGAACCCCCCGTTCAGCCCGACCGCTGCGCCTTATCCGGTAACTATCGTCTTGAGTCCAACCCGGTAAGA
CACGACTTATCGCCACTGGCAGCAGCCACTGGTAACAGGATTAGCAGAGCGAGGTATGTAGGCGGTGCTA
CAGAGTTCTTGAAGTGGTGGCCTAACTACGGCTACACTAGAAGAACAGTATTTGGTATCTGCGCTCTGCT
GAAGCCAGTTACCTTCGGAAAAAGAGTTGGTAGCTCTTGATCCGGCAAACAAACCACCGCTGGTAGCGGT
TTTTTTGTTTGCAAGCAGCAGATTACGCGCAGAAAAAAAGGATCTCAAGAAGATCCTTTGATCTTTTCTA
CGGGGTCTGACGCTCAGTGGAACGAAAACTCACGTTAAGGGATTTTGGTCATGAGATTATCAAAAAGGAT
CTTCACCTAGATCCTTTTAAATTAAAAATGAAGTTTTAAATCAATCTAAAGTATATATGAGTAAACTTGG
TCTGACAGTTACCAATGCTTAATCAGTGAGGCACCTATCTCAGCGATCTGTCTATTTCGTTCATCCATAG
TTGCCTGACTCCCCGTCGTGTAGATAACTACGATACGGGAGGGCTTACCATCTGGCCCCAGTGCTGCAAT
GATACCGCGAGACCCACGCTCACCGGCTCCAGATTTATCAGCAATAAACCAGCCAGCCGGAAGGGCCGAG
CGCAGAAGTGGTCCTGCAACTTTATCCGCCTCCATCCAGTCTATTAATTGTTGCCGGGAAGCTAGAGTAA
GTAGTTCGCCAGTTAATAGTTTGCGCAACGTTGTTGCCATTGCTACAGGCATCGTGGTGTCACGCTCGTC
GTTTGGTATGGCTTCATTCAGCTCCGGTTCCCAACGATCAAGGCGAGTTACATGATCCCCCATGTTGTGC
AAAAAAGCGGTTAGCTCCTTCGGTCCTCCGATCGTTGTCAGAAGTAAGTTGGCCGCAGTGTTATCACTCA
TGGTTATGGCAGCACTGCATAATTCTCTTACTGTCATGCCATCCGTAAGATGCTTTTCTGTGACTGGTGA
GTACTCAACCAAGTCATTCTGAGAATAGTGTATGCGGCGACCGAGTTGCTCTTGCCCGGCGTCAATACGG
GATAATACCGCGCCACATAGCAGAACTTTAAAAGTGCTCATCATTGGAAAACGTTCTTCGGGGCGAAAAC
TCTCAAGGATCTTACCGCTGTTGAGATCCAGTTCGATGTAACCCACTCGTGCACCCAACTGATCTTCAGC
ATCTTTTACTTTCACCAGCGTTTCTGGGTGAGCAAAAACAGGAAGGCAAAATGCCGCAAAAAAGGGAATA
AGGGCGACACGGAAATGTTGAATACTCATACTCTTCCTTTTTCAATATTATTGAAGCATTTATCAGGGTT
ATTGTCTCATGAGCGGATACATATTTGAATGTATTTAGAAAAATAAACAAATAGGGGTTCCGCGCACATT
TCCCCGAAAAGTGCCACCTGACGTC
