>Addgene plasmid #13149 | pc3XB-ZF50 | addgene partial sequence | sequence record 19533 | CMV-F 5'-CGCAAATGGGCGGTAGGCGTG-3'
GCTCTCTGGCTAACTAGAGAACCACTGCTTACTGGCTTATCGAAATTAATACGACTCACTATAGGGAGAC
CCAAGCTGGCTAGCGTTTAAACGGGCCCTCTAGACCCGGGGAGAAGAAATTTGCCTGCCCTGAGTGTCCT
AAGCGCTTCATGCAAAGCAGCGCACTGACACGTCATATCAAGACCCACACCGGTGGATCCTCTGCACAGT
AGTAAGCTTAAGTTTAAACCGCTGATCAGCCTCGACTGTGCCTTCTAGTTGCCAGCCATCTGTTGTTTGC
CCCTCCCCCGTGCCTTCCTTGACCCTGGAAGGTGCCACTCCCACTGTCCTTTCCTAATAAAATGAGGAAA
TTGCATCGCATTGTCTGAGTAGGTGTCATTCTATTCTGGGGGGTGGGGTGGGGCAGGACAGCAAGGGGGA
GGATTGGGAAGACAATAGCAGGCATGCTGGGGATGCGGTGGGCTCTATGGCTTCTGAAGCGGAAAGAACC
AGCTGGGGGTCTAGGGGGTATCCCCACGCGCCCTGTAGCGGCGCATTAAGCGCG
